Addgene plasmid #118361: hSUMO1-HIS
Purpose: This plasmid expresses the full length human SUMO1.
Depositing lab: Lea Sistonen. Depositing organization: Abo Akademi University. Publication: Phosphorylation of serine 303 is a prerequisite for the stress-inducible SUMO modification of heat shock factor 1. Hietakangas V, Ahlskog JK, Jakobsson AM, Hellesuo M, Sahlberg NM, Holmberg CI, Mikhailov A, Palvimo JJ, Pirkkala L, Sistonen L. Mol Cell Biol. 2003 Apr . 23(8):2953-68. 10.1128/MCB.23.8.2953-2968.2003 PubMed 12665592.
Backbone
  Vector backbone: pSG5
  Backbone manufacturer: Stratagene
  Backbone size w/o insert (bp): 4076
  Vector type: Mammalian Expression
Growth in bacteria
  Bacterial resistance: Ampicillin, 100 μg/mL
  Growth temperature: 37°C
  Growth strain: DH5alpha
  Copy number: High Copy
Gene/Insert
  Gene/Insert name: hSUMO1
  Species: H. sapiens (human)
  Mutation: Please see Depositor Comments
  Entrez Gene: SUMO1 (a.k.a. DAP1, GMP1, OFC10, PIC1, SENP2, SMT3, SMT3C, SMT3H3, UBL1)
  Tag / fusion protein: HIS (N terminal on insert)
  Cloning method: Restriction Enzyme; 5′ cloning site Unknown (unknown if destroyed)
Terms and licenses: Academic/Nonprofit Terms; Industry Terms: Not Available to Industry
Depositor comments: Addgene NGS results found S2A within the SUMO1 translation compared to the closest NCBI reference (NP_003343.1). The depositing laboratory affirms that to their knowledge, this mutation does not change protein function
How to cite: hSUMO1-HIS was a gift from Lea Sistonen (Addgene plasmid # 118361 ; http://n2t.net/addgene:118361 ; RRID:Addgene_118361)
