[The description below was written by a language model from this plasmid's Addgene catalogue record and the feature table of its GenBank file.]
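Description:
hSUMO1-HIS is a mammalian expression plasmid built on the pSG5 backbone that expresses full-length human SUMO1 carrying an N-terminal 6xHis tag. The sequenced record is a 4,493 bp circle. It is propagated in E. coli through a high-copy ColE1/pUC-type origin and selected with ampicillin via the beta-lactamase gene and its own promoter. An f1 phage origin is also present, which allows single-stranded DNA production.

Expression in mammalian cells is driven by the SV40 early promoter, which overlaps the SV40 origin of replication and so can support episomal amplification in cells that supply large T antigen. A rabbit beta-globin intron lies downstream of the promoter to improve transcript processing, and an SV40 polyadenylation signal follows the coding region. A T7 promoter sits between the intron and the insert, permitting in vitro transcription of the insert, and an annotated bacterial ribosome binding site lies just upstream of the tag. The feature table annotates only the 6xHis tag at the start of the open reading frame. The SUMO1 coding sequence itself is not marked as a feature but presumably occupies the interval between the tag and the poly(A) signal. The cloning sites used are not recorded.

Repository sequencing found an S2A substitution in SUMO1 relative to the reference protein, and the depositors state that, to their knowledge, it does not alter function. The His tag lends itself to metal-affinity capture of SUMO1 and its conjugates. The associated publication concerns stress-inducible SUMO modification of heat shock factor 1, consistent with use in cell-based sumoylation studies.
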