LOCUS       Exported 4493 bp ds-DNA circular SYN 12-MAY-2021
DEFINITION  This plasmid expresses the full length human SUMO1..
ACCESSION   .
VERSION     .
KEYWORDS    hSUMO1-HIS
SOURCE      synthetic DNA construct
  ORGANISM  synthetic DNA construct
REFERENCE   1 (bases 1 to 4493)
  AUTHORS   Hietakangas V, Ahlskog JK, Jakobsson AM, Hellesuo M, Sahlberg NM,
            Holmberg CI, Mikhailov A, Palvimo JJ, Pirkkala L, Sistonen L
  TITLE     Phosphorylation of serine 303 is a prerequisite for the
            stress-inducible SUMO modification of heat shock factor 1.
  JOURNAL   Mol Cell Biol. 2003 Apr . 23(8):2953-68.
  PUBMED    12665592
REFERENCE   2 (bases 1 to 4493)
  AUTHORS   .
  TITLE     Direct Submission
  JOURNAL   Exported May 12, 2021 from SnapGene Server 1.1.58
            http://www.snapgene.com
FEATURES             Location/Qualifiers
     source          1..4493
                     /organism="synthetic DNA construct"
                     /mol_type="other DNA"
     CDS             1..18
                     /codon_start=1
                     /product="6xHis affinity tag"
                     /label=6xHis
                     /translation="HHHHHH"
     polyA_signal    419..540
                     /label=SV40 poly(A) signal
                     /note="SV40 polyadenylation signal"
     primer_bind     complement(456..475)
                     /label=SV40pA-R
                     /note="SV40 polyA, reverse primer"
     primer_bind     510..529
                     /label=EBV-rev
                     /note="SV40 polyA terminator, reverse primer"
     primer_bind     complement(574..591)
                     /label=L4440
                     /note="L4440 vector, forward primer"
     rep_origin      complement(745..1333)
                     /direction=LEFT
                     /label=ori
                     /note="high-copy-number ColE1/pMB1/pBR322/pUC origin of
                     replication"
     primer_bind     complement(825..844)
                     /label=pBR322ori-F
                     /note="pBR322 origin, forward primer"
     CDS             complement(1504..2364)
                     /codon_start=1
                     /gene="bla"
                     /product="beta-lactamase"
                     /label=AmpR
                     /note="confers resistance to ampicillin, carbenicillin, and
                     related antibiotics"
                     /translation="MSIQHFRVALIPFFAAFCLPVFAHPETLVKVKDAEDQLGARVGYI
                     ELDLNSGKILESFRPEERFPMMSTFKVLLCGAVLSRIDAGQEQLGRRIHYSQNDLVEYS
                     PVTEKHLTDGMTVRELCSAAITMSDNTAANLLLTTIGGPKELTAFLHNMGDHVTRLDRW
                     EPELNEAIPNDERDTTMPVAMATTLRKLLTGELLTLASRQQLIDWMEADKVAGPLLRSA
                     LPAGWFIADKSGAGERGSRGIIAALGPDGKPSRIVVIYTTGSQATMDERNRQIAEIGAS
                     LIKHW"
     primer_bind     2127..2146
                     /label=Amp-R
                     /note="Ampicillin resistance gene, reverse primer"
     promoter        complement(2365..2469)
                     /gene="bla"
                     /label=AmpR promoter
     primer_bind     2537..2555
                     /label=pBRforEco
                     /note="pBR322 vectors, upsteam of EcoRI site, forward
                     primer"
     primer_bind     complement(2593..2615)
                     /label=pGEX 3'
                     /note="pGEX vectors, reverse primer"
     primer_bind     2715..2734
                     /label=pRS-marker
                     /note="pRS vectors, use to sequence yeast selectable
                     marker"
     rep_origin      complement(2801..3256)
                     /direction=LEFT
                     /label=f1 ori
                     /note="f1 bacteriophage origin of replication; arrow
                     indicates direction of (+) strand synthesis"
     primer_bind     complement(2938..2959)
                     /label=F1ori-F
                     /note="F1 origin, forward primer"
     primer_bind     3150..3169
                     /label=F1ori-R
                     /note="F1 origin, reverse primer"
     primer_bind     3382..3404
                     /label=M13/pUC Forward
                     /note="In lacZ gene"
     primer_bind     3396..3413
                     /label=M13 Forward
                     /note="In lacZ gene. Also called M13-F20 or M13 (-21)
                     Forward"
     primer_bind     3397..3413
                     /label=M13 fwd
                     /note="common sequencing primer, one of multiple similar
                     variants"
     primer_bind     complement(3450..3470)
                     /label=pBABE 3'
                     /note="SV40 enhancer, reverse primer for pBABE vectors"
     promoter        3558..3768
                     /label=SV40 promoter
                     /note="SV40 early promoter"
     promoter        3580..3776
                     /label=SV40 promoter
                     /note="SV40 early promoter"
     rep_origin      3627..3762
                     /label=SV40 ori
                     /note="SV40 origin of replication"
     primer_bind     3689..3708
                     /label=SV40pro-F
                     /note="SV40 promoter/origin, forward primer"
     intron          3807..4379
                     /label=-beta-globin intron
                     /note="intron from rabbit beta-globin gene"
     primer_bind     4387..4406
                     /label=pCAG-F
                     /note="Rabbit beta-globin intron, for pCAG plasmids,
                     forward primer"
     primer_bind     4434..4453
                     /label=T7
                     /note="T7 promoter, forward primer"
     promoter        4434..4452
                     /label=T7 promoter
                     /note="promoter for bacteriophage T7 RNA polymerase"
     RBS             4464..4475
                     /note="strong bacterial ribosome binding site (Elowitz and
                     Leibler, 2000)"
ORIGIN
        1 catcaccatc accatcacgg atccccggga atttccggtg gtggtggtgg aattctagac
       61 tccatggctg accaggaggc aaaaccttca actgaggact tgggggataa gaaggaaggt
      121 gaatatatta aactcaaagt cattggacag gatagcagtg agattcactt caaagtgaaa
      181 atgacaacac atctcaagaa actcaaagaa tcatactgtc aaagacaggg tgttccaatg
      241 aattcactca ggtttctctt tgagggtcag agaattgctg ataatcatac tccaaaagaa
      301 ctgggaatgg aggaagaaga tgtgattgaa gtttatcagg aacaaacggg gggtcattca
      361 acagtttaga tattgatcca tgcaatcacg aattcggatc cagatcttat taaagcagaa
      421 cttgtttatt gcagcttata atggttacaa ataaagcaat agcatcacaa atttcacaaa
      481 taaagcattt ttttcactgc attctagttg tggtttgtcc aaactcatca atgtatctta
      541 tcatgtctgg tcgactctag actcttccgc ttcctcgctc actgactcgc tgcgctcggt
      601 cgttcggctg cggcgagcgg tatcagctca ctcaaaggcg gtaatacggt tatccacaga
      661 atcaggggat aacgcaggaa agaacatgtg agcaaaaggc cagcaaaagg ccaggaaccg
      721 taaaaaggcc gcgttgctgg cgtttttcca taggctccgc ccccctgacg agcatcacaa
      781 aaatcgacgc tcaagtcaga ggtggcgaaa cccgacagga ctataaagat accaggcgtt
      841 tccccctgga agctccctcg tgcgctctcc tgttccgacc ctgccgctta ccggatacct
      901 gtccgccttt ctcccttcgg gaagcgtggc gctttctcat agctcacgct gtaggtatct
      961 cagttcggtg taggtcgttc gctccaagct gggctgtgtg cacgaacccc ccgttcagcc
     1021 cgaccgctgc gccttatccg gtaactatcg tcttgagtcc aacccggtaa gacacgactt
     1081 atcgccactg gcagcagcca ctggtaacag gattagcaga gcgaggtatg taggcggtgc
     1141 tacagagttc ttgaagtggt ggcctaacta cggctacact agaagaacag tatttggtat
     1201 ctgcgctctg ctgaagccag ttaccttcgg aaaaagagtt ggtagctctt gatccggcaa
     1261 acaaaccacc gctggtagcg gtggtttttt tgtttgcaag cagcagatta cgcgcagaaa
     1321 aaaaggatct caagaagatc ctttgatctt ttctacgggg tctgacgctc agtggaacga
     1381 aaactcacgt taagggattt tggtcatgag attatcaaaa aggatcttca cctagatcct
     1441 tttaaattaa aaatgaagtt ttaaatcaat ctaaagtata tatgagtaaa cttggtctga
     1501 cagttaccaa tgcttaatca gtgaggcacc tatctcagcg atctgtctat ttcgttcatc
     1561 catagttgcc tgactccccg tcgtgtagat aactacgata cgggagggct taccatctgg
     1621 ccccagtgct gcaatgatac cgcgagaccc acgctcaccg gctccagatt tatcagcaat
     1681 aaaccagcca gccggaaggg ccgagcgcag aagtggtcct gcaactttat ccgcctccat
     1741 ccagtctatt aattgttgcc gggaagctag agtaagtagt tcgccagtta atagtttgcg
     1801 caacgttgtt gccattgcta caggcatcgt ggtgtcacgc tcgtcgtttg gtatggcttc
     1861 attcagctcc ggttcccaac gatcaaggcg agttacatga tcccccatgt tgtgcaaaaa
     1921 agcggttagc tccttcggtc ctccgatcgt tgtcagaagt aagttggccg cagtgttatc
     1981 actcatggtt atggcagcac tgcataattc tcttactgtc atgccatccg taagatgctt
     2041 ttctgtgact ggtgagtact caaccaagtc attctgagaa tagtgtatgc ggcgaccgag
     2101 ttgctcttgc ccggcgtcaa tacgggataa taccgcgcca catagcagaa ctttaaaagt
     2161 gctcatcatt ggaaaacgtt cttcggggcg aaaactctca aggatcttac cgctgttgag
     2221 atccagttcg atgtaaccca ctcgtgcacc caactgatct tcagcatctt ttactttcac
     2281 cagcgtttct gggtgagcaa aaacaggaag gcaaaatgcc gcaaaaaagg gaataagggc
     2341 gacacggaaa tgttgaatac tcatactctt cctttttcaa tattattgaa gcatttatca
     2401 gggttattgt ctcatgagcg gatacatatt tgaatgtatt tagaaaaata aacaaatagg
     2461 ggttccgcgc acatttcccc gaaaagtgcc acctgacgtc taagaaacca ttattatcat
     2521 gacattaacc tataaaaata ggcgtatcac gaggcccttt cgtctcgcgc gtttcggtga
     2581 tgacggtgaa aacctctgac acatgcagct cccggagacg gtcacagctt gtctgtaagc
     2641 ggatgccggg agcagacaag cccgtcaggg cgcgtcagcg ggtgttggcg ggtgtcgggg
     2701 ctggcttaac tatgcggcat cagagcagat tgtactgaga gtgcaccata tgcggtgtga
     2761 aataccgcac agatgcgtaa ggagaaaata ccgcatcagg aaattgtaag cgttaatatt
     2821 ttgttaaaat tcgcgttaaa tttttgttaa atcagctcat tttttaacca ataggccgaa
     2881 atcggcaaaa tcccttataa atcaaaagaa tagaccgaga tagggttgag tgttgttcca
     2941 gtttggaaca agagtccact attaaagaac gtggactcca acgtcaaagg nnnnnnnnnn
     3001 nnnnnnnnnn nnnnnnnnnn nnnnnnnnnn nnnnnnnnnt nnnnnnnnnn nnnnnnnnnn
     3061 nnnnnnnnnn nnnnnnnnnn nnnnnnnnnn nnnnnnnnnn nnnnnnnnnn nnnnnnnnnn
     3121 nnnnnnnnnn ngnnnnnnnn nnnnnnnnnn nnnnnnnnnn nnnnnnnnnn nnnnnnnnnn
     3181 nnnnnnnnnn nnnnnnnnnn nnnnnnnnnn nnnnnnnnnn nnnnnnnnnn nnnnnnnnnn
     3241 nnnnnnnnnn nnnnnnccat tcgccattca ggctgcgcaa ctgttgggaa gggcgatcgg
     3301 tgcgggcctc ttcgctatta cgccagctgg cgaaaggggg atgtgctgca aggcgattaa
     3361 gttgggtaac gccagggttt tcccagtcac gacgttgtaa aacgacggcc agtgaattgt
     3421 cgacttctga ggcggaaaga accagctgtg gaatgtgtgt cagttagggt gtggaaagtc
     3481 cccaggctcc ccagcaggca gaagtatgca aagcatgcat ctcaattagt cagcaaggaa
     3541 agtccccagg ctccccagca ggcagaagta tgcaaagcat gcatctcaat tagtcagcaa
     3601 ccatagtccc gcccctaact ccgcccatcc cgcccctaac tccgcccagt tccgcccatt
     3661 ctccgcccca tggctgacta atttttttta tttatgcaga ggccgaggcc gcctcggcct
     3721 ctgagctatt ccagaagtag tgaagaggct tttttggagg cctaggcttt tgcaaaaagc
     3781 tccggatcga tcctgagaac ttcagggtga gtttggggac ccttgattgt tctttctttt
     3841 tcgctattgt aaaattcatg ttatatggag ggggcaaagt tttcagggtg ttgtttagaa
     3901 tgggaagatg tcccttgtat caccatggac cctcatgata attttgtttc tttcactttc
     3961 tactctgttg acaaccattg tctcctctta ttttcttttc attttctgta actttttcgt
     4021 taaactttag cttgcatttg taacgaattt ttaaattcac ttttgtttat ttgtcagatt
     4081 gtaagtactt tctctaatca cttttttttc aaggcaatca gggtatatta tattgtactt
     4141 cagcacagtt ttagagaaca attgttataa ttaaatgata aggtagaata tttctgcata
     4201 taaattctgg ctggcgtgga aatattctta ttggtagaaa caactacatc ctggtcatca
     4261 tcctgccttt ctctttatgg ttacaatgat atacactgtt tgagatgagg ataaaatact
     4321 ctgagtccaa accgggcccc tctgctaacc atgttcatgc cttcttcttt ttcctacagc
     4381 tcctgggcaa cgtgctggtt attgtgctgt ctcatcattt tggcaaagaa ttgtaatacg
     4441 actcactata gggcgaattc attaaagagg agaaattaac tatgagagga tcg
//
